>Addgene plasmid #211822 | pLenti_mNeonGreen-blast-GACT | addgene full sequence | sequence record 419440 | Addgene NGS Result
GATCAGTTGGGTGCACGAGTGGGTTACATCGAACTGGATCTCAACAGCGGTAAGATCCTTGAGAGTTTTC
GCCCCGAAGAACGTTTTCCAATGATGAGCACTTTTAAAGTTCTGCTATGTGGCGCGGTATTATCCCGTAT
TGACGCCGGGCAAGAGCAACTCGGTCGCCGCATACACTATTCTCAGAATGACTTGGTTGAGTACTCACCA
GTCACAGAAAAGCATCTTACGGATGGCATGACAGTAAGAGAATTATGCAGTGCTGCCATAACCATGAGTG
ATAACACTGCGGCCAACTTACTTCTGACAACGATCGGAGGACCGAAGGAGCTAACCGCTTTTTTGCACAA
CATGGGGGATCATGTAACTCGCCTTGATCGTTGGGAACCGGAGCTGAATGAAGCCATACCAAACGACGAG
CGTGACACCACGATGCCTGTAGCAATGGCAACAACGTTGCGCAAACTATTAACTGGCGAACTACTTACTC
TAGCTTCCCGGCAACAATTAATAGACTGGATGGAGGCGGATAAAGTTGCAGGACCACTTCTGCGCTCGGC
CCTTCCGGCTGGCTGGTTTATTGCTGATAAATCTGGAGCCGGTGAGCGTGGGTCTCGCGGTATCATTGCA
GCACTGGGGCCAGATGGTAAGCCCTCCCGTATCGTAGTTATCTACACGACGGGGAGTCAGGCAACTATGG
ATGAACGAAATAGACAGATCGCTGAGATAGGTGCCTCACTGATTAAGCATTGGTAACTGTCAGACCAAGT
TTACTCATATATACTTTAGATTGATTTAAAACTTCATTTTTAATTTAAAAGGATCTAGGTGAAGATCCTT
TTTGATAATCTCATGACCAAAATCCCTTAACGTGAGTTTTCGTTCCACTGAGCGTCAGACCCCGTAGAAA
AGATCAAAGGATCTTCTTGAGATCCTTTTTTTCTGCGCGTAATCTGCTGCTTGCAAACAAAAAAACCACC
GCTACCAGCGGTGGTTTGTTTGCCGGATCAAGAGCTACCAACTCTTTTTCCGAAGGTAACTGGCTTCAGC
AGAGCGCAGATACCAAATACTGTTCTTCTAGTGTAGCCGTAGTTAGGCCACCACTTCAAGAACTCTGTAG
CACCGCCTACATACCTCGCTCTGCTAATCCTGTTACCAGTGGCTGCTGCCAGTGGCGATAAGTCGTGTCT
TACCGGGTTGGACTCAAGACGATAGTTACCGGATAAGGCGCAGCGGTCGGGCTGAACGGGGGGTTCGTGC
ACACAGCCCAGCTTGGAGCGAACGACCTACACCGAACTGAGATACCTACAGCGTGAGCTATGAGAAAGCG
CCACGCTTCCCGAAGGGAGAAAGGCGGACAGGTATCCGGTAAGCGGCAGGGTCGGAACAGGAGAGCGCAC
GAGGGAGCTTCCAGGGGGAAACGCCTGGTATCTTTATAGTCCTGTCGGGTTTCGCCACCTCTGACTTGAG
CGTCGATTTTTGTGATGCTCGTCAGGGGGGCGGAGCCTATGGAAAAACGCCAGCAACGCGGCCTTTTTAC
GGTTCCTGGCCTTTTGCTGGCCTTTTGCTCACATGTTCTTTCCTGCGTTATCCCCTGATTCTGTGGATAA
CCGTATTACCGCCTTTGAGTGAGCTGATACCGCTCGCCGCAGCCGAACGACCGAGCGCAGCGAGTCAGTG
AGCGAGGAAGCGGAAGAGCGCCCAATACGCAAACCGCCTCTCCCCGCGCGTTGGCCGATTCATTAATGCA
GCTGGCACGACAGGTTTCCCGACTGGAAAGCGGGCAGTGAGCGCAACGCAATTAATGTGAGTTAGCTCAC
TCATTAGGCACCCCAGGCTTTACACTTTATGCTTCCGGCTCGTATGTTGTGTGGAATTGTGAGCGGATAA
CAATTTCACACAGGAAACAGCTATGACCATGATTACGCCAAGCTCTAGCTAGAGGTCGACGGTATACAGA
CATGATAAGATACATTGATGAGTTTGGACAAACCACAACTAGAATGCAGTGAAAAAAATGCTTTATTTGT
GAAATTTGTGATGCTATTGCTTTATTTGTAACCATTATAAGCTGCAATAAACAAGTTGGGGTGGGCGAAG
AACTCCAGCATGAGATCCCCGCGCTGGAGGATCATCCAGCCGGCGTCCCGGAAAACGATTCCGAAGCCCA
ACCTTTCATAGAAGGCGGCGGTGGAATCGAAATCTCGTAGCACGTGTCAGTCCTGCTCCTCGGCCACGAA
GTGCACGCAGTTGCCGGCCGGGTCGCGCAGGGCGAACTCCCGCCCCCACGGCTGCTCGCCGATCTCGGTC
ATGGCCGGCCCGGAGGCGTCCCGGAAGTTCGTGGACACGACCTCCGACCACTCGGCGTACAGCTCGTCCA
GGCCGCGCACCCACACCCAGGCCAGGGTGTTGTCCGGCACCACCTGGTCCTGGACCGCGCTGATGAACAG
GGTCACGTCGTCCCGGACCACACCGGCGAAGTCGTCCTCCACGAAGTCCCGGGAGAACCCGAGCCGGTCG
GTCCAGAACTCGACCGCTCCGGCGACGTCGCGCGCGGTGAGCACCGGAACGGCACTGGTCAACTTGGCCA
TGGTTTAGTTCCTCACCTTGTCGTATTATACTATGCCGATATACTATGCCGATGATTAATTGTCAACACG
TGCTGATCAGATCCGAAAATGGATATACAAGCTCCCGGGAGCTTTTTGCAAAAGCCTAGGCCTCCAAAAA
AGCCTCCTCACTACTTCTGGAATAGCTCAGAGGCAGAGGCGGCCTCGGCCTCTGCATAAATAAAAAAAAT
TAGTCAGCCATGGGGCGGAGAATGGGCGGAACTGGGCGGAGTTAGGGGCGGGACTATGGTTGCTGACTAA
TTGAGATGCATGCTTTGCATACTTCTGCCTGCTGGGGAGCCTGGGGACTTTCCACACCTGGTTGCTGACT
AATTGAGATGCATGCTTTGCATACTTCTGCCTGCTGGGGAGCCTGGGGACTTTCCACACCCTAACTGACA
CACATTCCACAGAATTAATTCGCGTTAAATTTTTGTTAAATCAGCTCATTTTTTAACCAATAGGCCGAAA
TCGGCAAAATCCCTTATAAATCAAAAGAATAGACCGAGATAGGGT
[37 nt withheld, positions 3126-3162]
AAAGAACGTGGACTCCAACGTCAAAGG
[49 nt withheld, positions 3190-3238]
T
[91 nt withheld, positions 3240-3330]
G
[124 nt withheld, positions 3332-3455]
GGGGATACCCCCTAGAGCCCCAGCTGGTTCTTTCCGCCTCAGAAGCCATAGAGCCCACCGCATCCCCAGC
ATGCCTGCTATTGTCTTCCCAATCCTCCCCCTTGCTGTCCTGCCCCACCCCACCCCCCAGAATAGAATGA
CACCTACTCAGACAATGCGATGCAATTTCCTCATTTTATTAGGAAAGGACAGTGGGAGTGGCACCTTCCA
GGGTCAAGGAAGGCACGGGGGAGGGGCAAACAACAGATGGCTGGCAACTAGAAGGCACAGTCGAGGCTGA
TCAGCGGGTTTAAACGGGCCCTGCTAGAGATTTTCCACACTGACTAAAAGGGTCTGAGGGATCTCTAGTT
ACCAGAGTCACACAACAGACGGGCACACACTACTTGAAGCACTCAAGGCAAGCTTTATTGAGGCTTAAGC
AGTGGGTTCCCTAGTTAGCCAGAGAGCTCCCAGGCTCAGATCTGGTCTAACCAGAGAGACCCAGTACAGT
CCGGATGCAGCTCTCGGGCCATGTGATGAAATGCTAGGCGGCTGTCAAACCTCCACTCTAATACTTCTCT
CTCCGGGTCATCCATCCCATGCAGGCTCACAGGGTGTAACAAGCGGGTGTTCTCTCCTTCATTGGCTTCT
TCTACCTTCTCTTGCTCAACTGGTACTAGCTTGTAGCACCATCCAAAGGTCAGTGGATATCTGATCCCTG
GCCCTGGTGTGTAGTTCTGCCAATCAGGGAAGTAGCCTTGTGTGTGGTAGATCCACAGATCAAGGATATC
TTGTCTTCGTTGGGAGTGAATTAGCCCTTCCAGTCCCCCCTTTTCTTTTAAAAAGTGGCTAAGATCTACA
GCTGCCTTGTAAGTCATTGGTCTTAAAGGTACCTGAGGTGTGACTGGAAAACCCACCTCCTCCTCCTCTT
GTGCTTCTAGCCAGGCACAATCAGCATTGGTAGCTGCTGTATTGCTACTTGTGATTGCTCCATGTTTTTC
TAGGTCTCGAGAAGGTTCCCTGGCCGTCGTTTTACATCGATCTCAGCATATGCTGAGATCGATGCGGGGA
GGCGGCCCAAAGGGAGATCCGACTCGTCTGAGGGCGAAGGCGAAGACGCGGAAGAGGCCGCAGAGCCGGC
AGCAGGCCGCGGGAAGGAAGGTCCGCTGGATTGAGGGCCGAAGGGACGTAGCAGAAGGACGTCCCGCGCA
GAATCCAGGTGGCAACACAGGCGAGCAGCCAAGGAAAGGACGATGATTTCCCCGACAACACCACGGAATT
GTCAGTGCCCAACAGCCGAGCCCCTGTCCAGCAGCGGGCAAGGCAGGCGGCGATGAGTTCCGCCGTGGCA
ATAGGGAGGGGGAAAGCGAAAGTCCCGGAAAGGAGCTGACAGGTGGTGGCAATGCCCCAACCAGTGGGGG
TTGCGTCAGCAAACACAGTGCACACCACGCCACGTTGCCTGACAACGGGCCACAACTCCTCATAAAGAGA
CAGCAACCAGGATTTATACAAGGAGGAGAAAATGAAAGCCATACGGGAAGCAATAGCATGATACAAAGGC
ATTAAAGCAGCGTATCCACATAGCGTAAAAGGAGCAACATAGTTAAGAATACCAGTCAATCTTTCACAAA
TTTTGTAATCCAGAGGTTGATTACCGATAAGCTTGATATCGAATTCTTAGCCCTCCCACACATAACCAGA
GGGCAGCAATTCACGAATCCCAACTGCCGTCGGCTGTCCATCACTGTCCTTCACTATGGCTTTGATCCCA
GGATGCAGATCGAGAAGCACCTGTCGGCACCGTCCGCAGGGGCTCAAGATGCCCCTGTTCTCATTTCCGA
TCGCGACGATACAAGTCAGGTTGCCAGCTGCCGCAGCAGCAGCAGTGCCCAGCACCACGAGTTCTGCACA
AGGTCCCCCAGTAAAATGATATACATTGACACCAGTGAAGATGCGGCCGTCGCTAGAGAGAGCTGCGCTG
GCGACGCTGTAGTCTTCAGAGATGGGGATGCTGTTGATTGTAGCCGTTGCTCTTTCAATGAGGGTGGATT
CTTCTTGAGACAAAGGCTTGGCCATCGGTCCAGGATTCTCTTCGACATCTCCGGCTTGTTTCAGCAGAGA
GAAGTTTGTTGCGCCGGATCCGGTACCAGCGCTTCTAGACTTGTACAGCTCGTCCATGCCCATCACATCG
GTAAAGGCCTTTTGCCACTCCTTGAAGTTGAGCTCGGTCTTGGAGTGCTTGAGCTCCGTCTTACGGAACA
CGTACATCGGCTGGTTCTTCAGATAGTTAGCCGCCATTGGCTTGGCAAAGGTGTAGGTGGTCCGCGCAGT
GCTCCGGTAGCGCTTGCCATTTCCAGTGGTGTAACTCCACTTAAAGGTACTGATGATGGTTTTGTCGTTG
GGGTAAGTCTTCTTCGACCTGCACCAGTCCGCAGCGGTCAGCGAGTTGGTCATCACAGGACCGTCAGCAG
GGAAACCAGTCCCCTTCACCTGGGCCTCTCCTTTGATGTGGCTTCCCTCGTAGGTGTAGCGGTAGTTAAC
AGTAAGGGAGGCACCATCTTCAAACTGCATTGTGCGATGGACTTGGTATCCGGAGCCATCTACCATGGCG
GCCTGGAAAGGCGACATCCCGTCAGGGTAGGGCAGGTACTGATGGAAGCCATACCCGATATGAGGGACCA
GAATCCAGGGGGAGAACTGGAGGTCACCCTTGGTGGACTTCAGGTTTAACTCCTCATAACCATCATTTGG
ATTGCCGGTGCCCTGACCCACCATGTCAAAGTCCACACCGTTGATGGAGCCAAAGATGTGTAACTCATGT
GTCGCTGGGAGAGAGGCCATGTTATCCTCCTCGCCCTTGCTCACTCAAGAGATACGACGAGCACCACCAG
GACCTGACCCTGCTGAAAGCTCTCGTGCGGCAGCAGCTGCCTGAGAAGTACAAAGAGATTTTCTTCGACC
AGAGCAAGAACGGCTACGCCGGCTACATTGACGGCGGAGCCAGCCAGGAAGAGTTCTACAAGTTCATCAA
GCCCATCCTGGAAAAGATGGACGGCACCGAGGAACTGCTCGTGAAGCTGAACAGAGAGGACCTGCTGCGG
AAGCAGCGGACCTTCGACAACGGCAGCATCCCCCACCAGACCATGGTGGCACCGGTCCTGTGTTCTGGCG
GCAAACCCGTTGCGAAAAAGAACGTTCACGGCGACTACTGCACTTATATACGGTTCTCCCCCACCCTCGG
GAAAAAGGCGGAGCCAGTACACGACATCACTTTCCCAGTTTACCCCGCGCCACCTTCTCTAGGCACCGGA
GCCAATTCCCACTCCTTTCAAGACCTAGCTAGCTAATTAACCAAACTGGATCTCTGCTGTCCCTGTAATA
AACCCGAAAATTTTGAATTTTTGTAATTTGTTTTTGTAATTCTTTAGTTTGTATGTCTGTTGCTATTATG
TCTACTATTCTTTCCCCTGCACTGTACCCCCCAATCCCCCCTTTTCTTTTAAAATTGTGGATGAATACTG
CCATTTGTCTGCAGAATTGGCGCACGCAGTGCCGATCCGTTCACTAATCGAATGGATCTGTCTCTGTCTC
TCTCTCCACCTTCTTCTTCTATTCCTTCGGGCCTGTCGGGTCCCCTCGGGGTTGGGAGGTGGGTCTGAAA
CGATAATGGTGAATATCCCTGCCTAACTCTATTCACTATAGAAAGTACAGCAAAAACTATTCTTAAACCT
ACCAAGCCTCCTACTATCATTATGAATAATTTTATATACCACAGCCAATTTGTTATGTTAAACCAATTCC
ACAAACTTGCCCATTTATCTAATTCCAATAATTCTTGTTCATTCTTTTCTTGCTGGTTTTGCGATTCTTC
AATTAAGGAGTGTATTAAGCTTGTGTAATTGTTAATTTCTCTGTCCCACTCCATCCAGGTCGTGTGATTC
CAAATCTGTTCCAGAGATTTATTACTCCAACTAGCATTCCAAGGCACAGCAGTGGTGCAAATGAGTTTTC
CAGAGCAACCCCAAATCCCCAGGAGCTGTTGATCCTTTAGGTATCTTTCCACAGCCAGGATTCTTGCCTG
GAGCTGCTTGATGCCCCAGACTGTGAGTTGCAACAGATGCTGTTGCGCCTCAATAGCCCTCAGCAAATTG
TTCTGCTGCTGCACTATACCAGACAATAATTGTCTGGCCTGTACCGTCAGCGTCATTGACGCTGCGCCCA
TAGTGCTTCCTGCTGCTCCCAAGAACCCAAGGAACAAAGCTCCTATTCCCACTGCTCTTTTTTCTCTCTG
CACCACTCTTCTCTTTGCCTTGGTGGGTGCTACTCCTAATGGTTCAATTTTTACTACTTTATATTTATAT
AATTCACTTCTCCAATTGTCCCTCATATCTCCTCCTCCAGGTCTGAAGATCAGCGGCCGCTTGCTGTGCG
GTGGTCTTACTTTTGTTTTGCTCTTCCTCTATCTTGTCTAAAGCTTCCTTGGTGTCTTTTATCTCTATCC
TTTGATGCACACAATAGAGGGTTGCTACTGTATTATATAATGATCTAAGTTCTTCTGATCCTGTCTGAAG
GGATGGTTGTAGCTGTCCCAGTATTTGTCTACAGCCTTCTGATGTTTCTAACAGGCCAGGATTAACTGCG
AATCGTTCTAGCTCCCTGCTTGCCCATACTATATGTTTTAATTTATATTTTTTCTTTCCCCCTGGCCTTA
ACCGAATTTTTTCCCATCGCGATCTAATTCTCCCCCGCTTAATACTGACGCTCTCGCACCCATCTCTCTC
CTTCTAGCCTCCGCTAGTCAAAATTTTTGGCGTACTCACCAGTCGCCGCCCCTCGCCTCTTGCCGTGCGC
GCTTCAGCAAGCCGAGTCCTGCGTCGAGAGAGCTCCTCTGGTTTCCCTTTCGCTTTCAAGTCCCTGTTCG
GGCGCCACTGCTAGAGATTTTCCACACTGACTAAAAGGGTCTGAGGGATCTCTAGTTACCAGAGTCACAC
AACAGACGGGCACACACTACTTGAAGCACTCAAGGCAAGCTTTATTGAGGCTTAAGCAGTGGGTTCCCTA
GTTAGCCAGAGAGCTCCCAGGCTCAGATCTGGTCTAACCAGAGAGACCCAGTACAGGCAAAACGCGCTGC
TTATATAGACCTCCCACCGTACACGCCTACCGCCCATTTGCGTCAATGGGGCGGAGTTGTTACGACATTT
TGGAAAGTCCCGTTGATTTTGGTGCCAAAACAAACTCCCATTGACGTCAATGGGGTGGAGACTTGGAAAT
CCCCGTGAGTCAAACCGCTATCCACGCCCATTGATGTACTGCCAAAACCGCATCACCATGGTAATAGCGA
TGACTAATACGTAGATGTACTGCCAAGTAGGAAAGTCCCATAAGGTCATGTACTGGGCATAATGCCAGGC
GGGCCATTTACCGTCATTGACGTCAATAGGGGGCGTACTTGGCATATGATACACTTGATGTACTGCCAAG
TGGGCAGTTTACCGTAAATACTCCACCCATTGACGTCAATGGAAAGTCCCTATTGGCGTTACTATGGGAA
CATACGTCATTATTGACGTCAATGGGCGGGGGTCGTTGGGCGGTCAGCCAGGCGGGCCATTTACCGTAAG
TTATGTAACGCGGAACTCCATATATGGGCTATGAACTAATGACCCCGTAATTGATTACTATTAATAACTA
GTCAATAATCAATGTCAACGCGTATATCTGGCCCGTACATCGCGAAGCAGCGCAAAACGCCTAACCCTAA
GCAGATTCTTCATGCAATTGTCGGTCAAGCCTTGCCTTGTTGTAGCTTAAATTTTGCTCGCGCACTACTC
AGCGACCTCCAACACACAAGCAGGGAGCAGATACTGGCTTAACTATGCGGCATCAGAGCAGATTGTACTG
AGAGTGCACCATAGGGGATCGGGAGATCTCCCGATCCGTCGACGTCAGGTGGCACTTTTCGGGGAAATGT
GCGCGGAACCCCTATTTGTTTATTTTTCTAAATACATTCAAATATGTATCCGCTCATGAGACAATAACCC
TGATAAATGCTTCAATAATATTGAAAAAGGAAGAGTATGAGTATTCAACATTTCCGTGTCGCCCTTATTC
CCTTTTTTGCGGCATTTTGCCTTCCTGTTTTTGCTCACCCAGAAACGCTGGTGAAAGTAAAAGATGCTGA
A
Features (pLannotate 1.2.2; 36 found; start..end, strand, type, name):
    927..1515    +  rep_origin     ori: high-copy-number ColE1/pMB1/pBR322/pUC origin of replication
   1698..1790    +  CDS            lacI (fragment): lac repressor; lacI; The lac repressor binds to the lac operator to inhibit transcription in E. coli. This inhibition can be relieved by adding lactose or isopropyl-β-D-thiogalactopyranoside (IPTG).
   1803..1824    +  protein_bind   CAP binding site: CAP binding activates transcription in the presence of cAMP. E. coli catabolite activator protein
   1839..1869    +  promoter       lac promoter: promoter for the E. coli lac operon
   1877..1893    +  protein_bind   lac operator: The lac repressor binds to the lac operator to inhibit transcription in E. coli. This inhibition can be relieved by adding lactose or isopropyl-β-D-thiogalactopyranoside (IPTG). lac repressor encoded by lacI
   1966..2087    -  polyA_signal   SV40 poly(A) signal: SV40 polyadenylation signal
   2082..2207    -  CDS            ble (fragment): BLE_KLEPN - Experimental evidence at protein level: Swiss-Prot protein existence level 1. Binding protein with a strong affinity to the bleomycin family of antibiotics. Binds to CL990; an antimitotic-antibiotic compound. From Klebsiella pneumoniae.
   2217..2591    -  CDS            BleoR: antibiotic-binding protein; Sh ble from Streptoalloteichus hindustanus; confers resistance to bleomycin, phleomycin, and Zeocin™
   2610..2657    -  promoter       EM7 promoter: synthetic bacterial promoter&nbsp
   2719..2853    -  rep_origin     SV40 ori: SV40 origin of replication
   2857..2928    -  promoter       SV40 promoter (fragment): SV40 enhancer and early promoter
   2929..3000    -  promoter       SV40 promoter (fragment): SV40 enhancer and early promoter
   3027..3455    -  rep_origin     f1 ori (sequence partly withheld): f1 bacteriophage origin of replication; arrow indicates direction of (+) strand synthesis
   3476..3497    -  promoter       SV40 promoter (fragment): SV40 enhancer and early promoter
   3501..3725    -  polyA_signal   bGH poly(A) signal: bovine growth hormone polyadenylation signal
   3757..3937    -  LTR            5' LTR (truncated): truncated 5' long terminal repeat (LTR) from HIV-1
   3944..4447    -  CDS            nef (fragment): NEF_HV1LA - Experimental evidence at protein level: Swiss-Prot protein existence level 1. Extracellular Nef protein targets CD4(+) T-lymphocytes for apoptosis by interacting with CXCR4 surface receptors. From Human immunodeficiency virus type 1 group M subtype B (isolate Lai) (HIV-1).
   4455..4471    +  CDS            lacZα (fragment): LacZα fragment of β-galactosidase; lacZ fragment
   4499..5087    -  misc_feature   WPRE: woodchuck hepatitis virus posttranscriptional regulatory element
   5090..5111    -  misc_feature   MCS (fragment): pBluescript multiple cloning site
   5112..5510    -  CDS            BSD: blasticidin S deaminase; Aspergillus terreus BSD; confers resistance to blasticidin
   5595..6299    -  CDS            mNeonGreen: mNeonGreen is a basic (constitutively fluorescent) green/yellow fluorescent protein published in 2013, derived from Branchiostoma lanceolatum. It is reported to be a very rapidly-maturing monomer with moderate acid sensitivity.
   6300..6575    +  CDS            dCas9(N) (fragment): N-terminal portion of catalytically inactive Streptococcus pyogenes dCas9 carrying the D10A mutation (Zetsche et al., 2015)
   6593..6742    -  promoter       EF-1α core promoter (fragment): core promoter for human elongation factor EF-1α
   6755..6773    -  CDS            small t antigen (fragment): SV40 (simian virus 40) small t antigen
   6822..6939    -  misc_feature   cPPT/CTS: central polypurine tract and central termination sequence of HIV-1
   6989..7089    -  CDS            Rev (fragment): human immunodeficiency virus 1 (HIV-1) Rev protein; rev; enhances nuclear export of unspliced and incompletely spliced viral mRNAs
   7466..7699    -  misc_feature   RRE: The Rev response element (RRE) of HIV-1 allows for Rev-dependent mRNA export from the nucleus to the cytoplasm.
   7845..8208    -  CDS            HIV-1 gag (fragment): gag protein from human immunodeficiency virus 1; gag
   8192..8317    -  misc_feature   HIV-1 Ψ: packaging signal of human immunodeficiency virus type 1
   8364..8544    -  LTR            5' LTR (truncated): truncated 5' long terminal repeat (LTR) from HIV-1
   8562..8761    -  promoter       CMV promoter: human cytomegalovirus (CMV) immediate early promoter
   8762..9141    -  enhancer       CMV enhancer: human cytomegalovirus immediate early enhancer
   9296..9348    +  misc_feature   bom (fragment): basis of mobility region from pBR322
   9407..9511    +  promoter       AmpR promoter: bla
   9512..756     +  CDS            AmpR (across the origin): β-lactamase; bla; confers resistance to ampicillin, carbenicillin, and related antibiotics
