[The description below was written by a language model from this plasmid's Addgene catalogue record and pLannotate feature annotations shown in this document.]
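Description:
pLenti_mNeonGreen-blast-GACT is a 9.6 kb HIV-1-based lentiviral transfer vector for mammalian expression, made to label human cells with green fluorescence and to mark them with a short integrated DNA barcode. It was derived from a Cas9-T2A-mNeonGreen-P2A-blasticidin lentiviral parent by removing the Cas9 coding region and inserting, between ClaI and XhoI sites, a 29 bp element that combines an M13 forward primer site with a molecular barcode. The plasmid name carries a different four-letter tag from the eight-base barcode listed in the catalogue fields, and the record does not explain how the two relate. In bacteria the plasmid replicates from a high-copy ColE1/pUC-type origin and is selected with ampicillin. The backbone also carries an f1 origin and an SV40 promoter/origin–EM7–BleoR (Zeocin) cassette outside the viral region.

The viral genome is transcribed from a CMV enhancer/promoter fused to a truncated 5' LTR. It contains the Ψ packaging signal with a partial gag sequence, the RRE for Rev-dependent nuclear export, the cPPT/CTS and a WPRE, and it ends in a second truncated LTR followed by a bGH polyadenylation signal. An EF-1α core promoter inside this genome drives mNeonGreen followed by blasticidin S deaminase. In the parent these were joined by a P2A peptide, although the feature table does not annotate the linker. A short Cas9-like fragment annotated next to mNeonGreen appears to be a remnant of the deletion. Transduced cells can be enriched with blasticidin or by fluorescence. The primer site next to the barcode should allow the barcode to be read by amplification or sequencing, for example to distinguish differently tagged cell populations grown together.
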