Addgene plasmid #211822: pLenti_mNeonGreen-blast-GACT
Purpose: Lentiviral vector for fluorescence and barcoding of human cells
Depositing lab: James Eshleman. Publication: CRISPR-Cas9 for selective targeting of somatic mutations in pancreatic cancers. Teh SSK, Bowland K, Bennett A, Halper-Stromberg E, Skaist A, Tang J, Cai F, Macoretta A, Liang H, Kamiyama H, Wheelan S, Lin MT, Hruban RH, Scharpf RB, Roberts NJ, Eshleman JR. bioRxiv. 2023 Oct 10:2023.04.15.537042. doi: 10.1101/2023.04.15.537042. Preprint. PubMed 37131822.
Backbone
  Vector backbone: pLenti_Cas9_T2A_mNeonGreen_P2A_blasticidin (Addgene # 211471)
  Backbone manufacturer: Eshleman Lab
  Backbone size w/o insert (bp): 13703
  Total vector size (bp): 9616
  Modifications to backbone: Removed Cas9, added M13F primer site and molecular barcode GGAACCTT
  Vector type: Mammalian Expression, Lentiviral
  Selectable markers: Blasticidin
Growth in bacteria
  Bacterial resistance: Ampicillin, 100 μg/mL
  Growth temperature: 37°C
  Growth strain: NEB Stable
  Copy number: Unknown
Gene/Insert
  Gene/Insert name: M13F and barcode GGAACCTT
  Insert size (bp): 29
  Cloning method: Restriction Enzyme; 5′ cloning site ClaI (not destroyed); 3′ cloning site XhoI (unknown if destroyed)
  Sequencing primers: 5′ M13F; 3′ BGHR
Terms and licenses: Academic/Nonprofit Terms; Industry Terms: Not Available to Industry
Depositor comments: Please visit https://doi.org/10.1101/2023.04.15.537042 for bioRxiv preprint.
How to cite: pLenti_mNeonGreen-blast-GACT was a gift from James Eshleman (Addgene plasmid # 211822 ; http://n2t.net/addgene:211822 ; RRID:Addgene_211822)
